Addgene plasmid #175750: pHAGE-eGFP-OPTN
Purpose: Lentiviral vector expressing N-terminally tagged eGFP-OPTN
Depositing lab: Wade Harper. Depositing organization: Harvard Medical School. Publication: The PINK1-PARKIN Mitochondrial Ubiquitylation Pathway Drives a Program of OPTN/NDP52 Recruitment and TBK1 Activation to Promote Mitophagy. Heo JM, Ordureau A, Paulo JA, Rinehart J, Harper JW. Mol Cell. 2015 Oct 1;60(1):7-20. doi: 10.1016/j.molcel.2015.08.016. Epub 2015 Sep 10. PubMed 26365381.
Backbone
  Vector backbone: pHAGE-eGFP
  Vector type: Lentiviral
Growth in bacteria
  Bacterial resistance: Ampicillin, 100 μg/mL
  Growth temperature: 37°C
  Growth strain: NEB Stable
  Copy number: Unknown
Gene/Insert
  Gene/Insert name: OPTN
  Species: H. sapiens (human)
  Entrez Gene: OPTN (a.k.a. ALS12, FIP2, GLC1E, HIP7, HYPL, NRP, TFIIIA-INTP)
  Cloning method: Gateway Cloning
Terms and licenses: Academic/Nonprofit Terms; Industry Terms: Not Available to Industry
How to cite: pHAGE-eGFP-OPTN was a gift from Wade Harper (Addgene plasmid # 175750 ; http://n2t.net/addgene:175750 ; RRID:Addgene_175750)
