[The description below was written by a language model from this plasmid's Addgene catalogue record and pLannotate feature annotations shown in this document.]
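Description:
pHAGE-eGFP-OPTN is an HIV-1-derived lentiviral transfer plasmid of about 10 kb, built on the pHAGE-eGFP backbone, that expresses human optineurin (OPTN) fused at its N-terminus to EGFP. It is propagated in E. coli through a high-copy ColE1/pUC-type origin and selected with ampicillin via the β-lactamase gene. The record lists a recombination-deficient strain as the growth host, which is usual for LTR-containing plasmids. Short lac promoter/operator, lacI and SV40 origin fragments in the backbone appear to be cloning remnants.

All annotated features lie on the reverse strand of the deposited sequence. Read in the sense direction, the viral cassette starts with a truncated 5' LTR, then the Ψ packaging signal with a partial gag sequence, the Rev response element for Rev-dependent nuclear export of the genomic RNA, and the cPPT/CTS element, which aids nuclear import in transduced cells. The CMV enhancer and promoter drive the EGFP reading frame. EGFP is joined through an attB1 Gateway site to the OPTN coding sequence, which is followed by attB2, consistent with the Gateway cloning method recorded for the insert. Downstream, a mouse PGK promoter drives blasticidin S deaminase, allowing selection of transduced mammalian cells. This marker is followed by an SV40 polyadenylation signal, a WPRE that enhances transcript expression, and a ΔU3 self-inactivating 3' LTR.

The plasmid lacks functional viral structural and regulatory genes, so packaging functions must be supplied separately. It is suited to making cells that stably express fluorescent OPTN. The associated publication concerns recruitment of autophagy receptors such as OPTN during PINK1-PARKIN-dependent mitophagy, where the tag would allow OPTN localisation to be imaged.
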