Features (pLannotate 1.2.2; 30 found; start..end, strand, type, name):
    108..607     -  promoter       PGK promoter: mouse phosphoglycerate kinase 1 promoter
    626..650     +  protein_bind   attB2: mutant version of attB; recombination site for the Gateway® BP reaction BP Clonase™
    652..2382    -  CDS            OPTN: OPTN_HUMAN - Also known as FIP2, GLC1E, HIP7, HYPL, NRP. Experimental evidence at protein level: Swiss-Prot protein existence level 1. (Microbial infection) May constitute a cellular target for adenovirus E3 14.7 and Bluetongue virus protein NS3 to inhibit innate immune response. From Homo sapiens (Human).
   2388..2405    -  protein_bind   attB1 (fragment): mutant version of attB; core recombination site for the Gateway® BP reaction BP Clonase™
   2422..3138    -  CDS            EGFP: EGFP is a basic (constitutively fluorescent) green fluorescent protein published in 1996, derived from Aequorea victoria. It is reported to be a rapidly-maturing weak dimer with moderate acid sensitivity.
   3224..3427    -  promoter       CMV promoter: human cytomegalovirus (CMV) immediate early promoter
   3428..3731    -  enhancer       CMV enhancer: human cytomegalovirus immediate early enhancer
   3783..3900    -  misc_feature   cPPT/CTS: central polypurine tract and central termination sequence of HIV-1
   3945..4045    -  CDS            Rev (fragment): human immunodeficiency virus 1 (HIV-1) Rev protein; rev; enhances nuclear export of unspliced and incompletely spliced viral mRNAs
   4422..4655    -  misc_feature   RRE: The Rev response element (RRE) of HIV-1 allows for Rev-dependent mRNA export from the nucleus to the cytoplasm.
   4830..5168    -  CDS            HIV-1 gag (fragment): gag protein from human immunodeficiency virus 1; gag
   5152..5277    -  misc_feature   HIV-1 Ψ: packaging signal of human immunodeficiency virus type 1
   5324..5581    -  LTR            5' LTR (truncated): truncated 5' long terminal repeat (LTR) from HIV-1
   5629..5958    -  CDS            nef (fragment): NEF_HV1BR - Experimental evidence at protein level: Swiss-Prot protein existence level 1. Extracellular Nef protein targets CD4(+) T-lymphocytes for apoptosis by interacting with CXCR4 surface receptors (PubMed:14990729). From Human immunodeficiency virus type 1 group M subtype B (isolate BRU/LAI) (HIV-1).
   6125..6208    -  polyA_signal   SV40 poly(A) signal (fragment): SV40 polyadenylation signal
   6242..6258    -  protein_bind   lac operator: The lac repressor binds to the lac operator to inhibit transcription in E. coli. This inhibition can be relieved by adding lactose or isopropyl-β-D-thiogalactopyranoside (IPTG). lac repressor encoded by lacI
   6266..6296    -  promoter       lac promoter: promoter for the E. coli lac operon
   6311..6332    -  protein_bind   CAP binding site: CAP binding activates transcription in the presence of cAMP. E. coli catabolite activator protein
   6345..6382    -  CDS            lacI (fragment): lac repressor; lacI; The lac repressor binds to the lac operator to inhibit transcription in E. coli. This inhibition can be relieved by adding lactose or isopropyl-β-D-thiogalactopyranoside (IPTG).
   6407..6500    -  rep_origin     SV40 ori (fragment): SV40 origin of replication
   6506..6560    -  CDS            lacI (fragment): lac repressor; lacI; The lac repressor binds to the lac operator to inhibit transcription in E. coli. This inhibition can be relieved by adding lactose or isopropyl-β-D-thiogalactopyranoside (IPTG).
   6743..7331    -  rep_origin     ori: high-copy-number ColE1/pMB1/pBR322/pUC origin of replication
   7502..8362    -  CDS            AmpR: β-lactamase; bla; confers resistance to ampicillin, carbenicillin, and related antibiotics
   8363..8467    -  promoter       AmpR promoter: bla
   8672..8905    -  LTR            3' LTR (ΔU3): self-inactivating 3' long terminal repeat (LTR) from HIV-1
   8907..8972    -  CDS            nef (fragment): NEF_HV1Z2 - Experimental evidence at protein level: Swiss-Prot protein existence level 1. Extracellular Nef protein targets CD4(+) T-lymphocytes for apoptosis by interacting with CXCR4 surface receptors. From Human immunodeficiency virus type 1 group M subtype D (isolate Z2/CDC-Z34) (HIV-1).
   8980..9568    -  misc_feature   WPRE: woodchuck hepatitis virus posttranscriptional regulatory element
   9594..9715    -  polyA_signal   SV40 poly(A) signal: SV40 polyadenylation signal
   9729..9756    -  CDS            BleoR (fragment): antibiotic-binding protein; Sh ble from Streptoalloteichus hindustanus; confers resistance to bleomycin, phleomycin, and Zeocin™
   9757..84      -  CDS            BSD (across the origin): blasticidin S deaminase; Aspergillus terreus BSD; confers resistance to blasticidin
>Addgene plasmid #175750 | pHAGE-eGFP-OPTN | addgene full sequence | sequence record 346544 | Addgene NGS Result
GTCTTCAGAGATGGGGATGCTGTTGATTGTAGCCGTTGCTCTTTCAATGAGGGTGGATTCTTCTTGAGAC
AAAGGCTTGGCCATGGTTTAATTAATGGGCTGCAGGTCGAAAGGCCCGGAGATGAGGAAGAGGAGAACAG
CGCGGCAGACGTGCGCTTTTGAAGCGTGCAGAATGCCGGGCCTCCGGAGGACCTTCGGGCGCCCGCCCCG
CCCCTGAGCCCGCCCCTGAGCCCGCCCCCGGACCCACCCCTTCCCAGCCTCTGAGCCCAGAAAGCGAAGG
AGCAAAGCTGCTATTGGCCGCTGCCCCAAAGGCCTACCCGCTTCCATTGCTCAGCGGTGCTGTCCATCTG
CACGAGACTAGTGAGACGTGCTACTTCCATTTGTCACGTCCTGCACGACGCGAGCTGCGGGGCGGGGGGG
AACTTCCTGACTAGGGGAGGAGTAGAAGGTGGCGCGAAGGGGCCACCAAAGAACGGAGCCGGTTGGCGCC
TACCGGTGGATGTGGAATGTGTGCGAGGCCAGAGGCCACTTGTGTAGCGCCAAGTGCCCAGCGGGGCTGC
TAAAGCGCATGCTCCAGACTGCCTTGGGAAAAGCGCCTCCCCTACCCGGTAGAATTCGTTATCGAACCAC
TTTGTACAAGAAAGTTGGGTAAATGATGCAATCCATCACGTGAATCTGTAACGTGTCTATGTCAGGCAGA
ACCTCTCCACACTTGGGGCAGGAATGAATCGGAATATTCCGCTGTTGCCGCCAGTCCCTGTCCTCAGCTC
CTCTTTGAACAAGGTAAGCCTGCTGGTCAGAGTCACTTGTTCTCGCCCCATGACGACTCTGCATCTCCAT
CAAGGACTGCCTGCCTCCGTCTTCGAAAGCATCATTCTCTTTCAGCAGAACTGCCAGCTGCAATGCCAGT
TGCTCCTTTTCCTCATGAATTTTCTCTCTCGCTGCTCTTTCAGCATGAAAATCAGAACAGTAAACTTCCA
TCTGAGCCCTGAGGATGGTCATGGTTTCCAGGTCCTCTTCCTGCTTGGCAATGGTTTGCTTCATTTCATC
CATTTGCAGCTGTTTGGAAGCCAGAGCCTTCTCTGCCAGTTCCAGTTTTTCACTCAGTTCCTTCAGCACT
GCCCTGTCCACTTTTTCTGACTCTTTTCTTGTTAGTTCCTCAATTGTTTTCAATGCATTATTATGTTCTT
GAAGAAGCTTGTTGTGTGTCATCTGTAGCACAGTTAATTTGGACTTTTCATCCTCTGTTTTAGCCTGTTC
CATTTTGATTTCTGATAGCATGCTTTCCACTTGTAGCTCTAACTTTTTGTTAGTATAAACAAGCTCTTGC
TTTTCATTCAACTCTGATGGAATTGCAGAATTTTTCCTTTCAAGGGCCTGACACTTTTCTTGAAGTCTCT
TCTTCATTAGCTCAGCTTCGCTGAGTTTTGTATGAGCCTCTTGAAGCTCCTTAAACAGAGATGTCACCTG
GAGGTTCAGTGCTTCCACTTCGCTTCCAACAGTCTCCGGGCCTTTCTCTTCATCATTCTCTTTCTCTGTG
CTCCCCTCTGTCTGGGTTTCAATCTCAGAACGATTACTTGTTTTCTTTTCAAAATCTGAAACTCTTTCTT
TGGCCTCCTTGAGTGCAACTTCAAGTCTCTCCACCTTCTGATTCCCTTCCCTTAGGCACAGCAGGAGCTG
GCTCACAGTTAACTCCTCATGTTCGAAGTAATTCTTGGCCCCATCTGCAGATCTGCTCCTATATTTAGAC
AATGCCGTGCCAGTGGAGACTGTTCTCGTGGGCCCAGGACTATGCTTGATTTCTTTTACTGACCCTTCTG
CTTCTCCTTCAGCCATCCTAATTTCAACAAAGGAATCTTCTGAGGAGCCGCTGGAGTTCAGCTTGAGCTG
CAGTTCAGACACGATGCCCAACAGGTCTGCCTTCTCTGCTTGTAGCCTCACCACCTGGGTCCTGAGCTGG
TCCTTTTCCTGCTCCGCTTCGGCCCTGGGAAGCCTGGAGTCATCAGTGGGGTCCTCAGATGACCTTTCTG
ATTTCCCTTTTAGTTTTCCAAGCTCTTCCTTCAATTTCTCATTCTCATGACTCAAGGCCATTAGACGCTC
TTTTGCTTCTTTGCTCTGTATCTCAAAAAACTGGCGTTCTTCCTTCTGTTTCTCTGTCCAGGCCGAAAGC
TCCTCAAATCTCCCTTTCATGGCTTGATTATTTAGCTTCATGGCTTCTTTCAGCTGGTGGTTCTCGGTCA
GGAGCTCTTTCATCTGCTGCAGCAGCTCCTCCGGGGTAAACGTGTCCAGGTTTGGGTGGGCCAGGTGGGG
GGGTCCATTTCCTGTGCTTTCACTGGGGCTGTCCTCCTTTTCAGTGAGGCAGCTGAGAGGTTGATGGGAC
ATGCCAACTTTTTTGTACAAACTTGTTTGATAACCTCGAGCCTTGTACAGCTCGTCCATGCCGAGAGTGA
TCCCGGCGGCGGTCACGAACTCCAGCAGGACCATGTGATCGCGCTTCTCGTTGGGGTCTTTGCTCAGGGC
GGACTGGGTGCTCAGGTAGTGGTTGTCGGGCAGCAGCACGGGGCCGTCGCCGATGGGGGTGTTCTGCTGG
TAGTGGTCGGCGAGCTGCACGCTGCCGTCCTCGATGTTGTGGCGGATCTTGAAGTTCACCTTGATGCCGT
TCTTCTGCTTGTCGGCCATGATATAGACGTTGTGGCTGTTGTAGTTGTACTCCAGCTTGTGCCCCAGGAT
GTTGCCGTCCTCCTTGAAGTCGATGCCCTTCAGCTCGATGCGGTTCACCAGGGTGTCGCCCTCGAACTTC
ACCTCGGCGCGGGTCTTGTAGTTGCCGTCGTCCTTGAAGAAGATGGTGCGCTCCTGGACGTAGCCTTCGG
GCATGGCGGACTTGAAGAAGTCGTGCTGCTTCATGTGGTCGGGGTAGCGGCTGAAGCACTGCACGCCGTA
GGTCAGGGTGGTCACGAGGGTGGGCCAGGGCACGGGCAGCTTGCCGGTGGTGCAGATGAACTTCAGGGTC
AGCTTGCCGTAGGTGGCATCGCCCTCGCCCTCGCCGGACACGCTGAACTTGTGGCCGTTTACGTCGCCGT
CCAGCTCGACCAGGATGGGCACCACCCCGGTGAACAGCTCCTCGCCCTTGCTCACCATGGTGGCAGATCG
GCCGCCGGTGTCTTCTATGGAGGTCAAAACAGCGTGGATGGCGTCTCCAGGCGATCTGACGGTTCACTAA
ACGAGCTCTGCTTATATAGACCTCCCACCGTACACGCCTACCGCCCATTTGCGTCAATGGGGCGGAGTTG
TTACGACATTTTGGAAAGTCCCGTTGATTTTGGTGCCAAAACAAACTCCCATTGACGTCAATGGGGTGGA
GACTTGGAAATCCCCGTGAGTCAAACCGCTATCCACGCCCATTGATGTACTGCCAAAACCGCATCACCAT
GGTAATAGCGATGACTAATACGTAGATGTACTGCCAAGTAGGAAAGTCCCATAAGGTCATGTACTGGGCA
TAATGCCAGGCGGGCCATTTACCGTCATTGACGTCAATAGGGGGCGTACTTGGCATATGATACACTTGAT
GTACTGCCAAGTGGGCAGTTTACCGTAAATACTCCACCCATTGACGTCAATGGAAAGTCCCTATTGGCGT
TACTATGGGAACATACGTCATTATTGACGTCAATGGGCGGGGGTCGTTGGGCGGTCAGCCAGGCGGGCCA
TTTACCGTAAGTTATGTAACGCGGAACTCCACTAGTCCAAACTGGATCTCTGCTGTCCCTGTAATAAACC
CGAAAATTTTGAATTTTTGTAATTTGTTTTTGTAATTCTTTAGTTTGTATGTCTGTTGCTATTATGTCTA
CTATTCTTTCCCCTGCACTGTACCCCCCAATCCCCCCTTTTCTTTTAAAATTGTGGATGAATACTGCCAT
TTGTGAATTCGGCGATACCGTCGAGATCCGTTCACTAATCGAATGGATCTGTCTCTGTCTCTCTCTCCAC
CTTCTTCTTCTATTCCTTCGGGCCTGTCGGGTCCCCTCGGGGTTGGGAGGTGGGTCTGAAACGATAATGG
TGAATATCCCTGCCTAACTCTATTCACTATAGAAAGTACAGCAAAAACTATTCTTAAACCTACCAAGCCT
CCTACTATCATTATGAATAATTTTATATACCACAGCCAATTTGTTATGTTAAACCAATTCCACAAACTTG
CCCATTTATCTAATTCCAATAATTCTTGTTCATTCTTTTCTTGCTGGTTTTGCGATTCTTCAATTAAGGA
GTGTATTAAGCTTGTGTAATTGTTAATTTCTCTGTCCCACTCCATCCAGGTCGTGTGATTCCAAATCTGT
TCCAGAGATTTATTACTCCAACTAGCATTCCAAGGCACAGCAGTGGTGCAAATGAGTTTTCCAGAGCAAC
CCCAAATCCCCAGGAGCTGTTGATCCTTTAGGTATCTTTCCACAGCCAGGATTCTTGCCTGGAGCTGCTT
GATGCCCCAGACTGTGAGTTGCAACAGATGCTGTTGCGCCTCAATAGCCCTCAGCAAATTGTTCTGCTGC
TGCACTATACCAGACAATAATTGTCTGGCCTGTACCGTCAGCGTCATTGACGCTGCGCCCATAGTGCTTC
CTGCTGCTCCCAAGAACCCAAGGAACAAAGCTCCTATTCCCACTGCTCTTTTTTCTCTCTGCACCACTCT
TCTCTTTGCCTTGGTGGGTGCTACTCCTAATGGTTCAATTTTTACTACTTTATATTTATATAATTCACTT
CTCCAATTGTCCCTCATATCTCCTCCTCCAGGTCTGAAGATCAGCGGCCGGCCGCTTGCTGTGCGGTGGT
CTTACTTTTGTTTTGCTCTTCCTCTATCTTGTCTAAAGCTTCCTTGGTGTCTTTTATCTCTATCCTTTGA
TGCACACAATAGAGGGTTGCTACTGTATTATATAATGATCTAAGTTCTTCTGATCCTGTCTGAAGGGATG
GTTGTAGCTGTCCCAGTATTTGTCTACAGCCTTCTGATGTTTCTAACAGGCCAGGATTAACTGCGAATCG
TTCTAGCTCCCTGCTTGCCCATACTATATGTTTTAATTTATATTTTTTCTTTCCCCCTGGCCTTAACCGA
ATTTTTTCCCATCGCGATCTAATTCTCCCCCGCTTAATACTGACGCTCTCGCACCCATCTCTCTCCTTCT
AGCCTCCGCTAGTCAAAATTTTTGGCGTACTCACCAGTCGCCGCCCCTCGCCTCTTGCCGTGCGCGCTTC
AGCAAGCCGAGTCCTGCGTCGAGAGAGCTCCTCTGGTTTCCCTTTCGCTTTCAAGTCCCTGTTCGGGCGC
CACTGCTAGAGATTTTCCACACTGACTAAAAGGGTCTGAGGGATCTCTAGTTACCAGAGTCACACAACAG
ACGGGCACACACTACTTGAAGCACTCAAGGCAAGCTTTATTGAGGCTTAAGCAGTGGGTTCCCTAGTTAG
CCAGAGAGCTCCCAGGCTCAGATCTGGTCTAACCAGAGAGACCCAGTACAGGCAAAAAGCAGCTGCTTAT
ATGCAGGATCTGAGGGCTCGCCACTCCCCAGTCCCGCCCAGGCCACGCCTCCCTGGAAAGTCCCCAGCGG
AAAGTCCCTTGTAGCAAGCTCGATATCAGCAGTTCTTGAAGTACTCCGGATGCAGCTCTCGGGCCACGTG
ATGAAATGCTAGGCGGCTGTCAAACCTCCACTCTAACACTTCTCTCTCCGGGTCATCCATCCCATGCAGG
CTCACAGGGTGTAACAAGCTGGTGTTCTCTCCTTTATTGGCCTCTTCTACCTTATCTGGCTCAACTGGTA
CTAGCTTGTAGCACCATCCAAAGGTCAGTGGATATCTGACCCCTGGCCCTGGTGTGTAGTTCTGCTAATC
AGGGAAGTAGCCTTGTGTGTGGTAGATCCACAGATCAAGGATATCTTGTCTTCTTTGGGAGTGAATTAGC
CCTTCCAACTACTAAGTTTGTAGTACATATTTAACAAATACAATTTCTTTAAAATGAAAATAATTCAGAG
GAATCACAGGTTTAGAGTAAATGAAACCACAGGTAATTGGCAGTGGTAATAGGGTATGGGGTGGGAAGTT
TGGGATGATTTTGGTTAGCTTGAGTTATCCAGTTGATCCAGACATGATAAGATACATTGATGAGTTTGGA
CAAACCACAACTAGAATGCAGTGAAAAAAATGCTTTATTTGTGAAATTCGTAATCATGTCATAGCTGTTT
CCTGTGTGAAATTGTTATCCGCTCACAATTCCACACAACATACGAGCCGGAAGCATAAAGTGTAAAGCCT
GGGGTGCCTAATGAGTGAGCTAACTCACATTAATTGCGTTGCGCTCACTGCCCGCTTTCCAGTCGGGAAA
CCTGTCGTGCCACGGGGAGCTTTTTGCAAAAGCCTAGGCCTCCAAAAAAGCCTCCTCACTACTTCTGGAA
TAGCTCAGAGGCCGAGGCGGCCTCGGCCTCTGCATAAATAAAAAAAATTAGTCAGCCATGAGCTTGCTGC
ATTAATGAATCGGCCAACGCGCGGGGAGAGGCGGTTTGCGTATTGGGCGCTCTTCCGCTTCCTCGCTCAC
TGACTCGCTGCGCTCGGTCGTTCGGCTGCGGCGAGCGGTATCAGCTCACTCAAAGGCGGTAATACGGTTA
TCCACAGAATCAGGGGATAACGCAGGAAAGAACATGTGAGCAAAAGGCCAGCAAAAGGCCAGGAACCGTA
AAAAGGCCGCGTTGCTGGCGTTTTTCCATAGGCTCCGCCCCCCTGACGAGCATCACAAAAATCGACGCTC
AAGTCAGAGGTGGCGAAACCCGACAGGACTATAAAGATACCAGGCGTTTCCCCCTGGAAGCTCCCTCGTG
CGCTCTCCTGTTCCGACCCTGCCGCTTACCGGATACCTGTCCGCCTTTCTCCCTTCGGGAAGCGTGGCGC
TTTCTCATAGCTCACGCTGTAGGTATCTCAGTTCGGTGTAGGTCGTTCGCTCCAAGCTGGGCTGTGTGCA
CGAACCCCCCGTTCAGCCCGACCGCTGCGCCTTATCCGGTAACTATCGTCTTGAGTCCAACCCGGTAAGA
CACGACTTATCGCCACTGGCAGCAGCCACTGGTAACAGGATTAGCAGAGCGAGGTATGTAGGCGGTGCTA
CAGAGTTCTTGAAGTGGTGGCCTAACTACGGCTACACTAGAAGAACAGTATTTGGTATCTGCGCTCTGCT
GAAGCCAGTTACCTTCGGAAAAAGAGTTGGTAGCTCTTGATCCGGCAAACAAACCACCGCTGGTAGCGGT
GGTTTTTTTGTTTGCAAGCAGCAGATTACGCGCAGAAAAAAAGGATCTCAAGAAGATCCTTTGATCTTTT
CTACGGGGTCTGACGCTCAGTGGAACGAAAACTCACGTTAAGGGATTTTGGTCATGAGATTATCAAAAAG
GATCTTCACCTAGATCCTTTTAAATTAAAAATGAAGTTTTAAATCAATCTAAAGTATATATGAGTAAACT
TGGTCTGACAGTTACCAATGCTTAATCAGTGAGGCACCTATCTCAGCGATCTGTCTATTTCGTTCATCCA
TAGTTGCCTGACTCCCCGTCGTGTAGATAACTACGATACGGGAGGGCTTACCATCTGGCCCCAGTGCTGC
AATGATACCGCGAGACCCACGCTCACCGGCTCCAGATTTATCAGCAATAAACCAGCCAGCCGGAAGGGCC
GAGCGCAGAAGTGGTCCTGCAACTTTATCCGCCTCCATCCAGTCTATTAATTGTTGCCGGGAAGCTAGAG
TAAGTAGTTCGCCAGTTAATAGTTTGCGCAACGTTGTTGCCATTGCTACAGGCATCGTGGTGTCACGCTC
GTCGTTTGGTATGGCTTCATTCAGCTCCGGTTCCCAACGATCAAGGCGAGTTACATGATCCCCCATGTTG
TGCAAAAAAGCGGTTAGCTCCTTCGGTCCTCCGATCGTTGTCAGAAGTAAGTTGGCCGCAGTGTTATCAC
TCATGGTTATGGCAGCACTGCATAATTCTCTTACTGTCATGCCATCCGTAAGATGCTTTTCTGTGACTGG
TGAGTACTCAACCAAGTCATTCTGAGAATAGTGTATGCGGCGACCGAGTTGCTCTTGCCCGGCGTCAACA
CGGGATAATACCGCGCCACATAGCAGAACTTTAAAAGTGCTCATCATTGGAAAACGTTCTTCGGGGCGAA
AACTCTCAAGGATCTTACCGCTGTTGAGATCCAGTTCGATGTAACCCACTCGTGCACCCAACTGATCTTC
AGCATCTTTTACTTTCACCAGCGTTTCTGGGTGAGCAAAAACAGGAAGGCAAAATGCCGCAAAAAAGGGA
ATAAGGGCGACACGGAAATGTTGAATACTCATACTCTTCCTTTTTCAATATTATTGAAGCATTTATCAGG
GTTATTGTCTCATGAGCGGATACATATTTGAATGTATTTAGAAAAATAAACAAATAGGGGTTCCGCGCAC
ATTTCCCCGAAAAGTGCCACCTGACGTCTAAGAAACCATTATTATCATGACATTAACCTATAAAAATAGG
CGTATCACGAGGCCCTTTCGTCTTCAAGAATGATCTAGCCCTTTCCTTAATTAACCCGGGCCTCTCACTC
TCTGATATTCATTTCTTTGCAAGTTATAAATACTGAATAATAAGATGACATGAACTACTACTGCTAGAGA
TTTTCCACACTGACTAAAAGGGTCTGAGGGATCTCTAGTTACCAGAGTCACACAACAGACGGGCACACAC
TACTTGAAGCACTCAAGGCAAGCTTTATTGAGGCTTAAGCAGTGGGTTCCCTAGTTAGCCAGAGAGCTCC
CAGGCTCAGATCTGGTCTAACCAGAGAGACCCAGTACAAGCAAAAAGCAGATCTTGTCTTCGTTGGGAGT
GAATTAGCCCTTCCAGTCCCCCCTTTTCTTTTAAAAAGTGGCTAAGATCTACAGCTGCCTTGTAAGTCAT
TGGTCTTAAAGGATCTCAGGCGGGGAGGCGGCCCAAAGGGAGATCCGACTCGTCTGAGGGCGAAGGCGAA
GACGCGGAAGAGGCCGCAGAGCCGGCAGCAGGCCGCGGGAAGGAAGGTCCGCTGGATTGAGGGCCGAAGG
GACGTAGCAGAAGGACGTCCCGCGCAGAATCCAGGTGGCAACACAGGCGAGCAGCCAAGGAAAGGACGAT
GATTTCCCCGACAACACCACGGAATTGTCAGTGCCCAACAGCCGAGCCCCTGTCCAGCAGCGGGCAAGGC
AGGCGGCGATGAGTTCCGCCGTGGCAATAGGGAGGGGGAAAGCGAAAGTCCCGGAAAGGAGCTGACAGGT
GGTGGCAATGCCCCAACCAGTGGGGGTTGCGTCAGCAAACACAGTGCACACCACGCCACGTTGCCTGACA
ACGGGCCACAACTCCTCATAAAGAGACAGCAACCAGGATTTATACAAGGAGGAGAAAATGAAAGCCATAC
GGGAAGCAATAGCATGATACAAAGGCATTAAAGCAGCGTATCCACATAGCGTAAAAGGAGCAACATAGTT
AAGAATACCAGTCAATCTTTCACAAATTTTGTAATCCAGAGGTTGATTAGGATCTATCGATGCATAGACA
TGATAAGATACATTGATGAGTTTGGACAAACCACAACTAGAATGCAGTGAAAAAAATGCTTTATTTGTGA
AATTTGTGATGCTATTGCTTTATTTGTAACCATTATAAGCTGCAATAAACAAGTTTCGAGGTCGAGTGTC
AGTCCTGCTCCTCGGCCACGAAGTGCTTAGCCCTCCCACACATAACCAGAGGGCAGCAATTCACGAATCC
CAACTGCCGTCGGCTGTCCATCACTGTCCTTCACTATGGCTTTGATCCCAGGATGCAGATCGAGAAGCAC
CTGTCGGCACCGTCCGCAGGGGCTCAAGATGCCCCTGTTCTCATTTCCGATCGCGACGATACAAGTCAGG
TTGCCAGCTGCCGCAGCAGCAGCAGTGCCCAGCACCACGAGTTCTGCACAAGGTCCCCCAGTAAAATGAT
ATACATTGACACCAGTGAAGATGCGGCCGTCGCTAGAGAGAGCTGCGCTGGCGACGCTGTA
